>Addgene plasmid #136618 | pCDNA3.0_nucLAMA-F98 IRES EGFP | depositor full sequence | sequence record 263724 | pCDNA3.0_nucLAMA-F98 IRES EGFP sequence 8272 bps
GACGGATCGGGAGATCTCCCGATCCCCTATGGTCGACTCTCAGTACAATCTGCTCTGATGCCGCATAGTT
AAGCCAGTATCTGCTCCCTGCTTGTGTGTTGGAGGTCGCTGAGTAGTGCGCGAGCAAAATTTAAGCTACA
ACAAGGCAAGGCTTGACCGACAATTGCATGAAGAATCTGCTTAGGGTTAGGCGTTTTGCGCTGCTTCGCG
ATGTACGGGCCAGATATACGCGTTGACATTGATTATTGACTAGTTATTAATAGTAATCAATTACGGGGTC
ATTAGTTCATAGCCCATATATGGAGTTCCGCGTTACATAACTTACGGTAAATGGCCCGCCTGGCTGACCG
CCCAACGACCCCCGCCCATTGACGTCAATAATGACGTATGTTCCCATAGTAACGCCAATAGGGACTTTCC
ATTGACGTCAATGGGTGGACTATTTACGGTAAACTGCCCACTTGGCAGTACATCAAGTGTATCATATGCC
AAGTACGCCCCCTATTGACGTCAATGACGGTAAATGGCCCGCCTGGCATTATGCCCAGTACATGACCTTA
TGGGACTTTCCTACTTGGCAGTACATCTACGTATTAGTCATCGCTATTACCATGGTGATGCGGTTTTGGC
AGTACATCAATGGGCGTGGATAGCGGTTTGACTCACGGGGATTTCCAAGTCTCCACCCCATTGACGTCAA
TGGGAGTTTGTTTTGGCACCAAAATCAACGGGACTTTCCAAAATGTCGTAACAACTCCGCCCCATTGACG
CAAATGGGCGGTAGGCGTGTACGGTGGGAGGTCTATATAAGCAGAGCTCTCTGGCTAACTAGAGAACCCA
CTGCTTACTGGCTTATCGAAATTAATACGACTCACTATAGGGAGACCCAGCGGCCGCACCATGGATAAAG
ACTGCGAAATGAAACGCACTACCCTGGACAGCCCGCTTGGTAAACTGGAACTGAGCGGTTGCGAGCAGGG
CCTGCACGAAATCATTTTCCTGGGCAAAGGTACGAGCGCTGCGGATGCGGTCGAAGTACCGGCTCCGGCT
GCGGTTCTGGGTGGCCCGGAGCCGCTGATGCAGGCTACCGCATGGCTGAACGCATATTTTCACCAGCCAG
AGGCGATTGAAGAGTTCCCTGTACCGGCCCTGCATCACCCGGTATTTCAGCAGGAATCCTTTACCCGTCA
GGTACTGTGGAAACTGCTGAAAGTAGTGAAATTCGGCGAGGTGATCTCCTATTCCCATCTGGCGGCGCTG
GCTGGCAACCCAGCGGCAACTGCGGCGGTGAAAACCGCTCTGTCTGGTAATCCGGTGCCAATTCTGATCC
CGTGCCACCGTGTGGTTCAGGGCGACCTGGACGTAGGTGGCTACGAAGGCGGCCTGGCTGTGAAAGAATG
GCTGCTGGCGCACGAAGGTCACCGTCTGGGTAAACCAGGCCTGGGCGGCCGCATGGCCCAGGTGCAGCTG
GTTGAGAGCGGCGGTGCTCTGGTGCAGCCGGGCGGTAGCCTGCGTCTGAGCTGCGCCGCGAGCGGCTTCC
CGGTGAACCGCTACAGCATGCGTTGGTACCGTCAGGCGCCGGGCAAGGAGCGTGAATGGGTGGCTGGTAT
GAGCAGCGCCGGTGACCGTAGCAGCTACGAAGATAGCGTGAAAGGCCGCTTCACCATCAGCCGTGACGAT
GCCCGCAACACCGTGTATCTGCAGATGAACAGCCTGAAGCCGGAGGACACCGCGGTGTACTATTGCAACG
TGAACGTGGGTTTTCTGCCTGCCGATCTCGCCTGGTTTAAACGCAACACCTTAAATAAACCCGTGATTAT
GGGCCGCCATACCTGGGAATCAATCGGTCGTCCGTTGCCAGGACGCAAAAATATTATCCTCAGCAGTCAA
CCGGGTACGGACGATCGCGTAACGTGGGTGAAGTCGGTGGATGAAGCCATCGCGGCGTGTGGTGACGTAC
CAGAAATCATGGTGATTGGCGGCGGTCGCGTTTATGAACAGTTCTTGCCAAAAGCGCAAAAACTGTATCT
GACGCATATCGACGCAGAAGTGGAAGGCGACACCCATTTCCCGGATTACGAGCCGGATGACTGGGAATCG
GTATTCAGCGAATTCCACGATGCTGATGCGCAGAACTCTCACAGCTATTGCTTTGAGATTCTGGAGCGGC
GGGGCGGCGGCGGCGGCATGATCAGTCTGATTGCGGCGTTAGCGGTAGATCGCGTTATCGGAATGGAAAA
CGCCATGCCGTGGAACGAATACTGGGGCCAGGGTACCCAGGTGACCGTGAGCAGCAAGTCCGGACTCAGA
TCTCGAGCTGATCCAAAAAAGAAGAGAAAGGTAGATCCAAAAAAGAAGAGAAAGGTAGATCCAAAAAAGA
AGAGAAAGGTAGGATCCACCGGATCTAGATAGTAAGGATCCACCCAGCTTTCTTGTACAAAGTGGTGATC
GCGTAAACTACGGGCTGCAGGAATTCCGCCCCCCCCCCCCTAACGTTACTGGCCGAAGCCGCTTGGAATA
AGGCCGGTGTGCGTTTGTCTATATGTTATTTTCCACCATATTGCCGTCTTTTGGCAATGTGAGGGCCCGG
AAACCTGGCCCTGTCTTCTTGACGAGCATTCCTAGGGGTCTTTCCCCTCTCGCCAAAGGAATGCAAGGTC
TGTTGAATGTCGTGAAGGAAGCAGTTCCTCTGGAAGCTTCTTGAAGACAAACAACGTCTGTAGCGACCCT
TTGCAGGCAGCGGAACCCCCCACCTGGCGACAGGTGCCTCTGCGGCCAAAAGCCACGTGTATAAGATACA
CCTGCAAAGGCGGCACAACCCCAGTGCCACGTTGTGAGTTGGATAGTTGTGGAAAGAGTCAAATGGCTCT
CCTCAAGCGTATTCAACAAGGGGCTGAAGGATGCCCAGAAGGTACCCCATTGTATGGGATCTGATCTGGG
GCCTCGGTGCACATGCTTTACATGTGTTTAGTCGAGGTTAAAAAACGTCTAGGCCCCCCGAACCACGGGG
ACGTGGTTTTCCTTTGAAAAACACGATGATAATACCATGGTGAGCAAGGGCGAGGAGCTGTTCACCGGGG
TGGTGCCCATCCTGGTCGAGCTGGACGGCGACGTAAACGGCCACAAGTTCAGCGTGTCCGGCGAGGGCGA
GGGCGATGCCACCTACGGCAAGCTGACCCTGAAGTTCATCTGCACCACCGGCAAGCTGCCCGTGCCCTGG
CCCACCCTCGTGACCACCCTGACCTACGGCGTGCAGTGCTTCAGCCGCTACCCCGACCACATGAAGCAGC
ACGACTTCTTCAAGTCCGCCATGCCCGAAGGCTACGTCCAGGAGCGCACCATCTTCTTCAAGGACGACGG
CAACTACAAGACCCGCGCCGAGGTGAAGTTCGAGGGCGACACCCTGGTGAACCGCATCGAGCTGAAGGGC
ATCGACTTCAAGGAGGACGGCAACATCCTGGGGCACAAGCTGGAGTACAACTACAACAGCCACAACGTCT
ATATCATGGCCGACAAGCAGAAGAACGGCATCAAGGTGAACTTCAAGATCCGCCACAACATCGAGGACGG
CAGCGTGCAGCTCGCCGACCACTACCAGCAGAACACCCCCATCGGCGACGGCCCCGTGCTGCTGCCCGAC
AACCACTACCTGAGCACCCAGTCCGCCCTGAGCAAAGACCCCAACGAGAAGCGCGATCACATGGTCCTGC
TGGAGTTCGTGACCGCCGCCGGGATCACTCTCGGCATGGACGAGCTGTACAAGTCCGGACTCAGATCTCG
ACTAGCTAGTAGCTAACTCGAGCATGCATCTAGAGGGCCCTATTCTATAGTGTCACCTAAATGCTAGAGC
TCGCTGATCAGCCTCGACTGTGCCTTCTAGTTGCCAGCCATCTGTTGTTTGCCCCTCCCCCGTGCCTTCC
TTGACCCTGGAAGGTGCCACTCCCACTGTCCTTTCCTAATAAAATGAGGAAATTGCATCGCATTGTCTGA
GTAGGTGTCATTCTATTCTGGGGGGTGGGGTGGGGCAGGACAGCAAGGGGGAGGATTGGGAAGACAATAG
CAGGCATGCTGGGGATGCGGTGGGCTCTATGGCTTCTGAGGCGGAAAGAACCAGCTGGGGCTCTAGGGGG
TATCCCC
[124 nt withheld, positions 4138-4261]
C
[32 nt withheld, positions 4263-4294]
CA
[57 nt withheld, positions 4297-4353]
A
[49 nt withheld, positions 4355-4403]
CCTTTGACGTTGGAGTCCACGTTCTTT
[37 nt withheld, positions 4431-4467]
ACCCTATCTCGGTCTATTCTTTTGATTTATAAGGGATTTTGGGGATTTCGGCCTATTGGTTAAAAAATGA
GCTGATTTAACAAAAATTTAACGCGAATTAATTCTGTGGAATGTGTGTCAGTTAGGGTGTGGAAAGTCCC
CAGGCTCCCCAGGCAGGCAGAAGTATGCAAAGCATGCATCTCAATTAGTCAGCAACCAGGTGTGGAAAGT
CCCCAGGCTCCCCAGCAGGCAGAAGTATGCAAAGCATGCATCTCAATTAGTCAGCAACCATAGTCCCGCC
CCTAACTCCGCCCATCCCGCCCCTAACTCCGCCCAGTTCCGCCCATTCTCCGCCCCATGGCTGACTAATT
TTTTTTATTTATGCAGAGGCCGAGGCCGCCTCTGCCTCTGAGCTATTCCAGAAGTAGTGAGGAGGCTTTT
TTGGAGGCCTAGGCTTTTGCAAAAAGCTCCCGGGAGCTTGTATATCCATTTTCGGATCTGATCAAGAGAC
AGGATGAGGATCGTTTCGCATGATTGAACAAGATGGATTGCACGCAGGTTCTCCGGCCGCTTGGGTGGAG
AGGCTATTCGGCTATGACTGGGCACAACAGACAATCGGCTGCTCTGATGCCGCCGTGTTCCGGCTGTCAG
CGCAGGGGCGCCCGGTTCTTTTTGTCAAGACCGACCTGTCCGGTGCCCTGAATGAACTGCAGGACGAGGC
AGCGCGGCTATCGTGGCTGGCCACGACGGGCGTTCCTTGCGCAGCTGTGCTCGACGTTGTCACTGAAGCG
GGAAGGGACTGGCTGCTATTGGGCGAAGTGCCGGGGCAGGATCTCCTGTCATCTCACCTTGCTCCTGCCG
AGAAAGTATCCATCATGGCTGATGCAATGCGGCGGCTGCATACGCTTGATCCGGCTACCTGCCCATTCGA
CCACCAAGCGAAACATCGCATCGAGCGAGCACGTACTCGGATGGAAGCCGGTCTTGTCGATCAGGATGAT
CTGGACGAAGAGCATCAGGGGCTCGCGCCAGCCGAACTGTTCGCCAGGCTCAAGGCGCGCATGCCCGACG
GCGAGGATCTCGTCGTGACCCATGGCGATGCCTGCTTGCCGAATATCATGGTGGAAAATGGCCGCTTTTC
TGGATTCATCGACTGTGGCCGGCTGGGTGTGGCGGACCGCTATCAGGACATAGCGTTGGCTACCCGTGAT
ATTGCTGAAGAGCTTGGCGGCGAATGGGCTGACCGCTTCCTCGTGCTTTACGGTATCGCCGCTCCCGATT
CGCAGCGCATCGCCTTCTATCGCCTTCTTGACGAGTTCTTCTGAGCGGGACTCTGGGGTTCGAAATGACC
GACCAAGCGACGCCCAACCTGCCATCACGAGATTTCGATTCCACCGCCGCCTTCTATGAAAGGTTGGGCT
TCGGAATCGTTTTCCGGGACGCCGGCTGGATGATCCTCCAGCGCGGGGATCTCATGCTGGAGTTCTTCGC
CCACCCCAACTTGTTTATTGCAGCTTATAATGGTTACAAATAAAGCAATAGCATCACAAATTTCACAAAT
AAAGCATTTTTTTCACTGCATTCTAGTTGTGGTTTGTCCAAACTCATCAATGTATCTTATCATGTCTGTA
TACCGTCGACCTCTAGCTAGAGCTTGGCGTAATCATGGTCATAGCTGTTTCCTGTGTGAAATTGTTATCC
GCTCACAATTCCACACAACATACGAGCCGGAAGCATAAAGTGTAAAGCCTGGGGTGCCTAATGAGTGAGC
TAACTCACATTAATTGCGTTGCGCTCACTGCCCGCTTTCCAGTCGGGAAACCTGTCGTGCCAGCTGCATT
AATGAATCGGCCAACGCGCGGGGAGAGGCGGTTTGCGTATTGGGCGCTCTTCCGCTTCCTCGCTCACTGA
CTCGCTGCGCTCGGTCGTTCGGCTGCGGCGAGCGGTATCAGCTCACTCAAAGGCGGTAATACGGTTATCC
ACAGAATCAGGGGATAACGCAGGAAAGAACATGTGAGCAAAAGGCCAGCAAAAGGCCAGGAACCGTAAAA
AGGCCGCGTTGCTGGCGTTTTTCCATAGGCTCCGCCCCCCTGACGAGCATCACAAAAATCGACGCTCAAG
TCAGAGGTGGCGAAACCCGACAGGACTATAAAGATACCAGGCGTTTCCCCCTGGAAGCTCCCTCGTGCGC
TCTCCTGTTCCGACCCTGCCGCTTACCGGATACCTGTCCGCCTTTCTCCCTTCGGGAAGCGTGGCGCTTT
CTCAATGCTCACGCTGTAGGTATCTCAGTTCGGTGTAGGTCGTTCGCTCCAAGCTGGGCTGTGTGCACGA
ACCCCCCGTTCAGCCCGACCGCTGCGCCTTATCCGGTAACTATCGTCTTGAGTCCAACCCGGTAAGACAC
GACTTATCGCCACTGGCAGCAGCCACTGGTAACAGGATTAGCAGAGCGAGGTATGTAGGCGGTGCTACAG
AGTTCTTGAAGTGGTGGCCTAACTACGGCTACACTAGAAGGACAGTATTTGGTATCTGCGCTCTGCTGAA
GCCAGTTACCTTCGGAAAAAGAGTTGGTAGCTCTTGATCCGGCAAACAAACCACCGCTGGTAGCGGTGGT
TTTTTTGTTTGCAAGCAGCAGATTACGCGCAGAAAAAAAGGATCTCAAGAAGATCCTTTGATCTTTTCTA
CGGGGTCTGACGCTCAGTGGAACGAAAACTCACGTTAAGGGATTTTGGTCATGAGATTATCAAAAAGGAT
CTTCACCTAGATCCTTTTAAATTAAAAATGAAGTTTTAAATCAATCTAAAGTATATATGAGTAAACTTGG
TCTGACAGTTACCAATGCTTAATCAGTGAGGCACCTATCTCAGCGATCTGTCTATTTCGTTCATCCATAG
TTGCCTGACTCCCCGTCGTGTAGATAACTACGATACGGGAGGGCTTACCATCTGGCCCCAGTGCTGCAAT
GATACCGCGAGACCCACGCTCACCGGCTCCAGATTTATCAGCAATAAACCAGCCAGCCGGAAGGGCCGAG
CGCAGAAGTGGTCCTGCAACTTTATCCGCCTCCATCCAGTCTATTAATTGTTGCCGGGAAGCTAGAGTAA
GTAGTTCGCCAGTTAATAGTTTGCGCAACGTTGTTGCCATTGCTACAGGCATCGTGGTGTCACGCTCGTC
GTTTGGTATGGCTTCATTCAGCTCCGGTTCCCAACGATCAAGGCGAGTTACATGATCCCCCATGTTGTGC
AAAAAAGCGGTTAGCTCCTTCGGTCCTCCGATCGTTGTCAGAAGTAAGTTGGCCGCAGTGTTATCACTCA
TGGTTATGGCAGCACTGCATAATTCTCTTACTGTCATGCCATCCGTAAGATGCTTTTCTGTGACTGGTGA
GTACTCAACCAAGTCATTCTGAGAATAGTGTATGCGGCGACCGAGTTGCTCTTGCCCGGCGTCAATACGG
GATAATACCGCGCCACATAGCAGAACTTTAAAAGTGCTCATCATTGGAAAACGTTCTTCGGGGCGAAAAC
TCTCAAGGATCTTACCGCTGTTGAGATCCAGTTCGATGTAACCCACTCGTGCACCCAACTGATCTTCAGC
ATCTTTTACTTTCACCAGCGTTTCTGGGTGAGCAAAAACAGGAAGGCAAAATGCCGCAAAAAAGGGAATA
AGGGCGACACGGAAATGTTGAATACTCATACTCTTCCTTTTTCAATATTATTGAAGCATTTATCAGGGTT
ATTGTCTCATGAGCGGATACATATTTGAATGTATTTAGAAAAATAAACAAATAGGGGTTCCGCGCACATT
TCCCCGAAAAGTGCCACCTGACGTC
Features (pLannotate 1.2.2; 32 found; start..end, strand, type, name):
     36..80      -  misc_feature   bom (fragment): basis of mobility region from pBR322
    235..614     +  enhancer       CMV enhancer: human cytomegalovirus immediate early enhancer
    615..818     +  promoter       CMV promoter: human cytomegalovirus (CMV) immediate early promoter
    814..847     +  LTR            5' LTR (truncated) (fragment): truncated 5' long terminal repeat (LTR) from HIV-1
    863..881     +  promoter       T7 promoter: promoter for bacteriophage T7 RNA polymerase
    901..1449    +  CDS            MGMT (fragment): MGMT_HUMAN - Experimental evidence at protein level: Swiss-Prot protein existence level 1. Involved in the cellular defense against the biological effects of O6-methylguanine (O6-MeG) and O4-methylthymine (O4-MeT) in DNA. Repairs the methylated nucleobase in DNA by stoichiometrically transferring the methyl group to a cysteine residue in the enzyme. This is a suicide reaction: the enzyme is irreversibly inactivated. From Homo sapiens (Human).
   1459..1746    +  CDS            HVM56_MOUSE: Experimental evidence at protein level: Swiss-Prot protein existence level 1. From Mus musculus (Mouse).
   1765..2172    +  CDS            ecDHFR (fragment): E. coli dihydrofolate reductase; folA
   2188..2256    +  CDS            ecDHFR (fragment): E. coli dihydrofolate reductase; folA
   2299..2319    +  misc_feature   MCS (fragment): multiple cloning site
   2323..2343    +  CDS            SV40 NLS: nuclear localization signal of SV40 (simian virus 40) large T antigen
   2347..2367    +  CDS            SV40 NLS: nuclear localization signal of SV40 (simian virus 40) large T antigen
   2371..2391    +  CDS            SV40 NLS: nuclear localization signal of SV40 (simian virus 40) large T antigen
   2422..2446    -  protein_bind   attB2: mutant version of attB; recombination site for the Gateway® BP reaction BP Clonase™
   2493..3044    +  misc_feature   IRES: internal ribosome entry site (IRES) of the encephalomyocarditis virus (EMCV)
   3047..3763    +  CDS            EGFP: EGFP is a basic (constitutively fluorescent) green fluorescent protein published in 1996, derived from Aequorea victoria. It is reported to be a rapidly-maturing weak dimer with moderate acid sensitivity.
   3764..3781    +  misc_feature   MCS (fragment): multiple cloning site
   3824..3842    -  promoter       SP6 promoter: promoter for bacteriophage SP6 RNA polymerase
   3868..4092    +  polyA_signal   bGH poly(A) signal: bovine growth hormone polyadenylation signal
   4096..4117    +  promoter       SV40 promoter (fragment): SV40 enhancer and early promoter
   4138..4566    +  rep_origin     f1 ori (sequence partly withheld): f1 bacteriophage origin of replication; arrow indicates direction of (+) strand synthesis
   4580..4910    +  promoter       SV40 promoter: SV40 enhancer and early promoter
   4977..5768    +  CDS            neo: KKA2_KLEPN - Also known as kan, nptII. Experimental evidence at protein level: Swiss-Prot protein existence level 1. Resistance to kanamycin, neomycin, paromomycin, ribostamycin, butirosin and gentamicin B. From Klebsiella pneumoniae.
   5792..5950    +  CDS            ble (fragment): BLE_KLEPN - Experimental evidence at protein level: Swiss-Prot protein existence level 1. Binding protein with a strong affinity to the bleomycin family of antibiotics. Binds to CL990; an antimitotic-antibiotic compound. From Klebsiella pneumoniae.
   5945..6066    +  polyA_signal   SV40 poly(A) signal: SV40 polyadenylation signal
   6139..6155    -  protein_bind   lac operator: The lac repressor binds to the lac operator to inhibit transcription in E. coli. This inhibition can be relieved by adding lactose or isopropyl-β-D-thiogalactopyranoside (IPTG). lac repressor encoded by lacI
   6163..6193    -  promoter       lac promoter: promoter for the E. coli lac operon
   6208..6229    -  protein_bind   CAP binding site: CAP binding activates transcription in the presence of cAMP. E. coli catabolite activator protein
   6242..6334    -  CDS            lacI (fragment): lac repressor; lacI; The lac repressor binds to the lac operator to inhibit transcription in E. coli. This inhibition can be relieved by adding lactose or isopropyl-β-D-thiogalactopyranoside (IPTG).
   6517..7105    -  rep_origin     ori: high-copy-number ColE1/pMB1/pBR322/pUC origin of replication
   7276..8136    -  CDS            AmpR: β-lactamase; bla; confers resistance to ampicillin, carbenicillin, and related antibiotics
   8137..8241    -  promoter       AmpR promoter: bla
