>Addgene plasmid #136618 | pCDNA3.0_nucLAMA-F98 IRES EGFP | addgene full sequence | sequence record 292702 | Addgene NGS Result
GACATTGATTATTGACTAGTTATTAATAGTAATCAATTACGGGGTCATTAGTTCATAGCCCATATATGGA
GTTCCGCGTTACATAACTTACGGTAAATGGCCCGCCTGGCTGACCGCCCAACGACCCCCGCCCATTGACG
TCAATAATGACGTATGTTCCCATAGTAACGCCAATAGGGACTTTCCATTGACGTCAATGGGTGGAGTATT
TACGGTAAACTGCCCACTTGGCAGTACATCAAGTGTATCATATGCCAAGTACGCCCCCTATTGACGTCAA
TGACGGTAAATGGCCCGCCTGGCATTATGCCCAGTACATGACCTTATGGGACTTTCCTACTTGGCAGTAC
ATCTACGTATTAGTCATCGCTATTACCATGGTGATGCGGTTTTGGCAGTACATCAATGGGCGTGGATAGC
GGTTTGACTCACGGGGATTTCCAAGTCTCCACCCCATTGACGTCAATGGGAGTTTGTTTTGGCACCAAAA
TCAACGGGACTTTCCAAAATGTCGTAACAACTCCGCCCCATTGACGCAAATGGGCGGTAGGCGTGTACGG
TGGGAGGTCTATATAAGCAGAGCTCTCTGGCTAACTAGAGAACCCACTGCTTACTGGCTTATCGAAATTA
ATACGACTCACTATAGGGAGACCCAGCGGCCGCACCATGGATAAAGACTGCGAAATGAAACGCACTACCC
TGGACAGCCCGCTTGGTAAACTGGAACTGAGCGGTTGCGAGCAGGGCCTGCACGAAATCATTTTCCTGGG
CAAAGGTACGAGCGCTGCGGATGCGGTCGAAGTACCGGCTCCGGCTGCGGTTCTGGGTGGCCCGGAGCCG
CTGATGCAGGCTACCGCATGGCTGAACGCATATTTTCACCAGCCAGAGGCGATTGAAGAGTTCCCTGTAC
CGGCCCTGCATCACCCGGTATTTCAGCAGGAATCCTTTACCCGTCAGGTACTGTGGAAACTGCTGAAAGT
AGTGAAATTCGGCGAGGTGATCTCCTATTCCCATCTGGCGGCGCTGGCTGGCAACCCAGCGGCAACTGCG
GCGGTGAAAACCGCTCTGTCTGGTAATCCGGTGCCAATTCTGATCCCGTGCCACCGTGTGGTTCAGGGCG
ACCTGGACGTAGGTGGCTACGAAGGCGGCCTGGCTGTGAAAGAATGGCTGCTGGCGCACGAAGGTCACCG
TCTGGGTAAACCAGGCCTGGGCGGCCGCATGGCCCAGGTGCAGCTGGTTGAGAGCGGCGGTGCTCTGGTG
CAGCCGGGCGGTAGCCTGCGTCTGAGCTGCGCCGCGAGCGGCTTCCCGGTGAACCGCTACAGCATGCGTT
GGTACCGTCAGGCGCCGGGCAAGGAGCGTGAATGGGTGGCTGGTATGAGCAGCGCCGGTGACCGTAGCAG
CTACGAAGATAGCGTGAAAGGCCGCTTCACCATCAGCCGTGACGATGCCCGCAACACCGTGTATCTGCAG
ATGAACAGCCTGAAGCCGGAGGACACCGCGGTGTACTATTGCAACGTGAACGTGGGTTTTCTGCCTGCCG
ATCTCGCCTGGTTTAAACGCAACACCTTAAATAAACCCGTGATTATGGGCCGCCATACCTGGGAATCAAT
CGGTCGTCCGTTGCCAGGACGCAAAAATATTATCCTCAGCAGTCAACCGGGTACGGACGATCGCGTAACG
TGGGTGAAGTCGGTGGATGAAGCCATCGCGGCGTGTGGTGACGTACCAGAAATCATGGTGATTGGCGGCG
GTCGCGTTTATGAACAGTTCTTGCCAAAAGCGCAAAAACTGTATCTGACGCATATCGACGCAGAAGTGGA
AGGCGACACCCATTTCCCGGATTACGAGCCGGATGACTGGGAATCGGTATTCAGCGAATTCCACGATGCT
GATGCGCAGAACTCTCACAGCTATTGCTTTGAGATTCTGGAGCGGCGGGGCGGCGGCGGCGGCATGATCA
GTCTGATTGCGGCGTTAGCGGTAGATCGCGTTATCGGAATGGAAAACGCCATGCCGTGGAACGAATACTG
GGGCCAGGGTACCCAGGTGACCGTGAGCAGCAAGTCCGGACTCAGATCTCGAGCTGATCCAAAAAAGAAG
AGAAAGGTAGATCCAAAAAAGAAGAGAAAGGTAGATCCAAAAAAGAAGAGAAAGGTAGGATCCACCGGAT
CTAGATAGTAAGGATCCACCCAGCTTTCTTGTACAAAGTGGTGATCGCGTAAACTACGGGCTGCAGGAAT
TCCGCCCCCCCCCCCTAACGTTACTGGCCGAAGCCGCTTGGAATAAGGCCGGTGTGCGTTTGTCTATATG
TTATTTTCCACCATATTGCCGTCTTTTGGCAATGTGAGGGCCCGGAAACCTGGCCCTGTCTTCTTGACGA
GCATTCCTAGGGGTCTTTCCCCTCTCGCCAAAGGAATGCAAGGTCTGTTGAATGTCGTGAAGGAAGCAGT
TCCTCTGGAAGCTTCTTGAAGACAAACAACGTCTGTAGCGACCCTTTGCAGGCAGCGGAACCCCCCACCT
GGCGACAGGTGCCTCTGCGGCCAAAAGCCACGTGTATAAGATACACCTGCAAAGGCGGCACAACCCCAGT
GCCACGTTGTGAGTTGGATAGTTGTGGAAAGAGTCAAATGGCTCTCCTCAAGCGTATTCAACAAGGGGCT
GAAGGATGCCCAGAAGGTACCCCATTGTATGGGATCTGATCTGGGGCCTCGGTGCACATGCTTTACATGT
GTTTAGTCGAGGTTAAAAAACGTCTAGGCCCCCCGAACCACGGGGACGTGGTTTTCCTTTGAAAAACACG
ATGATAATACCATGGTGAGCAAGGGCGAGGAGCTGTTCACCGGGGTGGTGCCCATCCTGGTCGAGCTGGA
CGGCGACGTAAACGGCCACAAGTTCAGCGTGTCCGGCGAGGGCGAGGGCGATGCCACCTACGGCAAGCTG
ACCCTGAAGTTCATCTGCACCACCGGCAAGCTGCCCGTGCCCTGGCCCACCCTCGTGACCACCCTGACCT
ACGGCGTGCAGTGCTTCAGCCGCTACCCCGACCACATGAAGCAGCACGACTTCTTCAAGTCCGCCATGCC
CGAAGGCTACGTCCAGGAGCGCACCATCTTCTTCAAGGACGACGGCAACTACAAGACCCGCGCCGAGGTG
AAGTTCGAGGGCGACACCCTGGTGAACCGCATCGAGCTGAAGGGCATCGACTTCAAGGAGGACGGCAACA
TCCTGGGGCACAAGCTGGAGTACAACTACAACAGCCACAACGTCTATATCATGGCCGACAAGCAGAAGAA
CGGCATCAAGGTGAACTTCAAGATCCGCCACAACATCGAGGACGGCAGCGTGCAGCTCGCCGACCACTAC
CAGCAGAACACCCCCATCGGCGACGGCCCCGTGCTGCTGCCCGACAACCACTACCTGAGCACCCAGTCCG
CCCTGAGCAAAGACCCCAACGAGAAGCGCGATCACATGGTCCTGCTGGAGTTCGTGACCGCCGCCGGGAT
CACTCTCGGCATGGACGAGCTGTACAAGTCCGGACTCAGATCTCGACTAGCTAGTAGCTAACTCGAGCAT
GCATCTAGAGGGCCCTATTCTATAGTGTCACCTAAATGCTAGAGCTCGCTGATCAGCCTCGACTGTGCCT
TCTAGTTGCCAGCCATCTGTTGTTTGCCCCTCCCCCGTGCCTTCCTTGACCCTGGAAGGTGCCACTCCCA
CTGTCCTTTCCTAATAAAATGAGGAAATTGCATCGCATTGTCTGAGTAGGTGTCATTCTATTCTGGGGGG
TGGGGTGGGGCAGGACAGCAAGGGGGAGGATTGGGAAGACAATAGCAGGCATGCTGGGGATGCGGTGGGC
TCTATGGCTTCTGAGGCGGAAAGAACCAGCTGGGGCTCTAGGGGGTATCCCC
[124 nt withheld, positions 3903-4026]
C
[91 nt withheld, positions 4028-4118]
A
[49 nt withheld, positions 4120-4168]
CCTTTGACGTTGGAGTCCACGTTCTTT
[37 nt withheld, positions 4196-4232]
ACCCTATCTCGGTCTATTCTTTTGATTTATAAGGGATTTTGCCGATTTCGGCCTATTGGTTAAAAAATGA
GCTGATTTAACAAAAATTTAACGCGAATTAATTCTGTGGAATGTGTGTCAGTTAGGGTGTGGAAAGTCCC
CAGGCTCCCCAGCAGGCAGAAGTATGCAAAGCATGCATCTCAATTAGTCAGCAACCAGGTGTGGAAAGTC
CCCAGGCTCCCCAGCAGGCAGAAGTATGCAAAGCATGCATCTCAATTAGTCAGCAACCATAGTCCCGCCC
CTAACTCCGCCCATCCCGCCCCTAACTCCGCCCAGTTCCGCCCATTCTCCGCCCCATGGCTGACTAATTT
TTTTTATTTATGCAGAGGCCGAGGCCGCCTCTGCCTCTGAGCTATTCCAGAAGTAGTGAGGAGGCTTTTT
TGGAGGCCTAGGCTTTTGCAAAAAGCTCCCGGGAGCTTGTATATCCATTTTCGGATCTGATCAAGAGACA
GGATGAGGATCGTTTCGCATGATTGAACAAGATGGATTGCACGCAGGTTCTCCGGCCGCTTGGGTGGAGA
GGCTATTCGGCTATGACTGGGCACAACAGACAATCGGCTGCTCTGATGCCGCCGTGTTCCGGCTGTCAGC
GCAGGGGCGCCCGGTTCTTTTTGTCAAGACCGACCTGTCCGGTGCCCTGAATGAACTGCAGGACGAGGCA
GCGCGGCTATCGTGGCTGGCCACGACGGGCGTTCCTTGCGCAGCTGTGCTCGACGTTGTCACTGAAGCGG
GAAGGGACTGGCTGCTATTGGGCGAAGTGCCGGGGCAGGATCTCCTGTCATCTCACCTTGCTCCTGCCGA
GAAAGTATCCATCATGGCTGATGCAATGCGGCGGCTGCATACGCTTGATCCGGCTACCTGCCCATTCGAC
CACCAAGCGAAACATCGCATCGAGCGAGCACGTACTCGGATGGAAGCCGGTCTTGTCGATCAGGATGATC
TGGACGAAGAGCATCAGGGGCTCGCGCCAGCCGAACTGTTCGCCAGGCTCAAGGCGCGCATGCCCGACGG
CGAGGATCTCGTCGTGACCCATGGCGATGCCTGCTTGCCGAATATCATGGTGGAAAATGGCCGCTTTTCT
GGATTCATCGACTGTGGCCGGCTGGGTGTGGCGGACCGCTATCAGGACATAGCGTTGGCTACCCGTGATA
TTGCTGAAGAGCTTGGCGGCGAATGGGCTGACCGCTTCCTCGTGCTTTACGGTATCGCCGCTCCCGATTC
GCAGCGCATCGCCTTCTATCGCCTTCTTGACGAGTTCTTCTGAGCGGGACTCTGGGGTTCGAAATGACCG
ACCAAGCGACGCCCAACCTGCCATCACGAGATTTCGATTCCACCGCCGCCTTCTATGAAAGGTTGGGCTT
CGGAATCGTTTTCCGGGACGCCGGCTGGATGATCCTCCAGCGCGGGGATCTCATGCTGGAGTTCTTCGCC
CACCCCAACTTGTTTATTGCAGCTTATAATGGTTACAAATAAAGCAATAGCATCACAAATTTCACAAATA
AAGCATTTTTTTCACTGCATTCTAGTTGTGGTTTGTCCAAACTCATCAATGTATCTTATCATGTCTGTAT
ACCGTCGACCTCTAGCTAGAGCTTGGCGTAATCATGGTCATAGCTGTTTCCTGTGTGAAATTGTTATCCG
CTCACAATTCCACACAACATACGAGCCGGAAGCATAAAGTGTAAAGCCTGGGGTGCCTAATGAGTGAGCT
AACTCACATTAATTGCGTTGCGCTCACTGCCCGCTTTCCAGTCGGGAAACCTGTCGTGCCAGCTGCATTA
ATGAATCGGCCAACGCGCGGGGAGAGGCGGTTTGCGTATTGGGCGCTCTTCCGCTTCCTCGCTCACTGAC
TCGCTGCGCTCGGTCGTTCGGCTGCGGCGAGCGGTATCAGCTCACTCAAAGGCGGTAATACGGTTATCCA
CAGAATCAGGGGATAACGCAGGAAAGAACATGTGAGCAAAAGGCCAGCAAAAGGCCAGGAACCGTAAAAA
GGCCGCGTTGCTGGCGTTTTTCCATAGGCTCCGCCCCCCTGACGAGCATCACAAAAATCGACGCTCAAGT
CAGAGGTGGCGAAACCCGACAGGACTATAAAGATACCAGGCGTTTCCCCCTGGAAGCTCCCTCGTGCGCT
CTCCTGTTCCGACCCTGCCGCTTACCGGATACCTGTCCGCCTTTCTCCCTTCGGGAAGCGTGGCGCTTTC
TCATAGCTCACGCTGTAGGTATCTCAGTTCGGTGTAGGTCGTTCGCTCCAAGCTGGGCTGTGTGCACGAA
CCCCCCGTTCAGCCCGACCGCTGCGCCTTATCCGGTAACTATCGTCTTGAGTCCAACCCGGTAAGACACG
ACTTATCGCCACTGGCAGCAGCCACTGGTAACAGGATTAGCAGAGCGAGGTATGTAGGCGGTGCTACAGA
GTTCTTGAAGTGGTGGCCTAACTACGGCTACACTAGAAGAACAGTATTTGGTATCTGCGCTCTGCTGAAG
CCAGTTACCTTCGGAAAAAGAGTTGGTAGCTCTTGATCCGGCAAACAAACCACCGCTGGTAGCGGTGGTT
TTTTTGTTTGCAAGCAGCAGATTACGCGCAGAAAAAAAGGATCTCAAGAAGATCCTTTGATCTTTTCTAC
GGGGTCTGACGCTCAGTGGAACGAAAACTCACGTTAAGGGATTTTGGTCATGAGATTATCAAAAAGGATC
TTCACCTAGATCCTTTTAAATTAAAAATGAAGTTTTAAATCAATCTAAAGTATATATGAGTAAACTTGGT
CTGACAGTTACCAATGCTTAATCAGTGAGGCACCTATCTCAGCGATCTGTCTATTTCGTTCATCCATAGT
TGCCTGACTCCCCGTCGTGTAGATAACTACGATACGGGAGGGCTTACCATCTGGCCCCAGTGCTGCAATG
ATACCGCGAGACCCACGCTCACCGGCTCCAGATTTATCAGCAATAAACCAGCCAGCCGGAAGGGCCGAGC
GCAGAAGTGGTCCTGCAACTTTATCCGCCTCCATCCAGTCTATTAATTGTTGCCGGGAAGCTAGAGTAAG
TAGTTCGCCAGTTAATAGTTTGCGCAACGTTGTTGCCATTGCTACAGGCATCGTGGTGTCACGCTCGTCG
TTTGGTATGGCTTCATTCAGCTCCGGTTCCCAACGATCAAGGCGAGTTACATGATCCCCCATGTTGTGCA
AAAAAGCGGTTAGCTCCTTCGGTCCTCCGATCGTTGTCAGAAGTAAGTTGGCCGCAGTGTTATCACTCAT
GGTTATGGCAGCACTGCATAATTCTCTTACTGTCATGCCATCCGTAAGATGCTTTTCTGTGACTGGTGAG
TACTCAACCAAGTCATTCTGAGAATAGTGTATGCGGCGACCGAGTTGCTCTTGCCCGGCGTCAATACGGG
ATAATACCGCGCCACATAGCAGAACTTTAAAAGTGCTCATCATTGGAAAACGTTCTTCGGGGCGAAAACT
CTCAAGGATCTTACCGCTGTTGAGATCCAGTTCGATGTAACCCACTCGTGCACCCAACTGATCTTCAGCA
TCTTTTACTTTCACCAGCGTTTCTGGGTGAGCAAAAACAGGAAGGCAAAATGCCGCAAAAAAGGGAATAA
GGGCGACACGGAAATGTTGAATACTCATACTCTTCCTTTTTCAATATTATTGAAGCATTTATCAGGGTTA
TTGTCTCATGAGCGGATACATATTTGAATGTATTTAGAAAAATAAACAAATAGGGGTTCCGCGCACATTT
CCCCGAAAAGTGCCACCTGACGTCGACGGATCGGGAGATCTCCCGATCCCCTATGGTGCACTCTCAGTAC
AATCTGCTCTGATGCCGCATAGTTAAGCCAGTATCTGCTCCCTGCTTGTGTGTTGGAGGTCGCTGAGTAG
TGCGCGAGCAAAATTTAAGCTACAACAAGGCAAGGCTTGACCGACAATTGCATGAAGAATCTGCTTAGGG
TTAGGCGTTTTGCGCTGCTTCGCGATGTACGGGCCAGATATACGCGTT
Features (pLannotate 1.2.2; 32 found; start..end, strand, type, name):
      1..380     +  enhancer       CMV enhancer: human cytomegalovirus immediate early enhancer
    381..584     +  promoter       CMV promoter: human cytomegalovirus (CMV) immediate early promoter
    580..613     +  LTR            5' LTR (truncated) (fragment): truncated 5' long terminal repeat (LTR) from HIV-1
    629..647     +  promoter       T7 promoter: promoter for bacteriophage T7 RNA polymerase
    667..1215    +  CDS            MGMT (fragment): MGMT_HUMAN - Experimental evidence at protein level: Swiss-Prot protein existence level 1. Involved in the cellular defense against the biological effects of O6-methylguanine (O6-MeG) and O4-methylthymine (O4-MeT) in DNA. Repairs the methylated nucleobase in DNA by stoichiometrically transferring the methyl group to a cysteine residue in the enzyme. This is a suicide reaction: the enzyme is irreversibly inactivated. From Homo sapiens (Human).
   1225..1512    +  CDS            HVM56_MOUSE: Experimental evidence at protein level: Swiss-Prot protein existence level 1. From Mus musculus (Mouse).
   1531..1938    +  CDS            ecDHFR (fragment): E. coli dihydrofolate reductase; folA
   1954..2022    +  CDS            ecDHFR (fragment): E. coli dihydrofolate reductase; folA
   2065..2085    +  misc_feature   MCS (fragment): multiple cloning site
   2089..2109    +  CDS            SV40 NLS: nuclear localization signal of SV40 (simian virus 40) large T antigen
   2113..2133    +  CDS            SV40 NLS: nuclear localization signal of SV40 (simian virus 40) large T antigen
   2137..2157    +  CDS            SV40 NLS: nuclear localization signal of SV40 (simian virus 40) large T antigen
   2188..2212    -  protein_bind   attB2: mutant version of attB; recombination site for the Gateway® BP reaction BP Clonase™
   2258..2809    +  misc_feature   IRES: internal ribosome entry site (IRES) of the encephalomyocarditis virus (EMCV)
   2812..3528    +  CDS            EGFP: EGFP is a basic (constitutively fluorescent) green fluorescent protein published in 1996, derived from Aequorea victoria. It is reported to be a rapidly-maturing weak dimer with moderate acid sensitivity.
   3529..3546    +  misc_feature   MCS (fragment): multiple cloning site
   3589..3607    -  promoter       SP6 promoter: promoter for bacteriophage SP6 RNA polymerase
   3633..3857    +  polyA_signal   bGH poly(A) signal: bovine growth hormone polyadenylation signal
   3861..3882    +  promoter       SV40 promoter (fragment): SV40 enhancer and early promoter
   3903..4331    +  rep_origin     f1 ori (sequence partly withheld): f1 bacteriophage origin of replication; arrow indicates direction of (+) strand synthesis
   4345..4674    +  promoter       SV40 promoter: SV40 enhancer and early promoter
   4741..5532    +  CDS            neo: KKA2_KLEPN - Also known as kan, nptII. Experimental evidence at protein level: Swiss-Prot protein existence level 1. Resistance to kanamycin, neomycin, paromomycin, ribostamycin, butirosin and gentamicin B. From Klebsiella pneumoniae.
   5556..5714    +  CDS            ble (fragment): BLE_KLEPN - Experimental evidence at protein level: Swiss-Prot protein existence level 1. Binding protein with a strong affinity to the bleomycin family of antibiotics. Binds to CL990; an antimitotic-antibiotic compound. From Klebsiella pneumoniae.
   5709..5830    +  polyA_signal   SV40 poly(A) signal: SV40 polyadenylation signal
   5903..5919    -  protein_bind   lac operator: The lac repressor binds to the lac operator to inhibit transcription in E. coli. This inhibition can be relieved by adding lactose or isopropyl-β-D-thiogalactopyranoside (IPTG). lac repressor encoded by lacI
   5927..5957    -  promoter       lac promoter: promoter for the E. coli lac operon
   5972..5993    -  protein_bind   CAP binding site: CAP binding activates transcription in the presence of cAMP. E. coli catabolite activator protein
   6006..6098    -  CDS            lacI (fragment): lac repressor; lacI; The lac repressor binds to the lac operator to inhibit transcription in E. coli. This inhibition can be relieved by adding lactose or isopropyl-β-D-thiogalactopyranoside (IPTG).
   6281..6869    -  rep_origin     ori: high-copy-number ColE1/pMB1/pBR322/pUC origin of replication
   7040..7900    -  CDS            AmpR: β-lactamase; bla; confers resistance to ampicillin, carbenicillin, and related antibiotics
   7901..8005    -  promoter       AmpR promoter: bla
   8064..8116    -  misc_feature   bom (fragment): basis of mobility region from pBR322
