[The description below was written by a language model from this plasmid's Addgene catalogue record and pLannotate feature annotations shown in this document.]
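Description:
pCDNA3.0_nucLAMA-F98 IRES EGFP is a mammalian expression plasmid built on the pCDNA3.0 backbone. It is propagated in E. coli through a high-copy ColE1/pUC-type origin with ampicillin resistance (AmpR), and it also carries an f1 origin. An SV40 promoter–driven neo cassette with an SV40 poly(A) signal allows G418 selection of transfected mammalian cells. The catalogue lists a total size of 8772 bp, whereas both sequence records (depositor and NGS) are about 8.27 kb. The two records have matching feature layouts and differ only in their start position.

The payload is a bicistronic unit transcribed from the CMV enhancer/promoter and terminated by the bGH poly(A) signal. The first cistron is a synthetic fusion. It begins with a fragment annotated as human MGMT, which corresponds to the SNAP-tag, a self-labelling protein engineered from that enzyme. This is followed by an immunoglobulin heavy-chain variable-like segment, consistent with the GFP-binding nanobody. Two E. coli DHFR fragments come next, and their split annotation is consistent with a rearranged DHFR domain combined with the nanobody to form the ligand-modulated antibody fragment (LAMA-F98). Three tandem SV40 NLS copies at the end direct the fusion to the nucleus.

An EMCV IRES then drives cap-independent translation of EGFP from the same transcript, so each transfected cell makes both the nuclear binder and its GFP target. According to the record and the associated work on chemogenetic control of nanobodies, the plasmid is used to test small-molecule control of nanobody–GFP binding, for example by following EGFP localisation relative to the nucleus. The SNAP-tag allows independent fluorescent labelling of the LAMA. Flanking T7 and SP6 promoters and an attB2 remnant are backbone or cloning leftovers.
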