Addgene plasmid #136618: pCDNA3.0_nucLAMA-F98 IRES EGFP
Purpose: Plasmid encoding nuclear localization of LAMA-F98 for GFP as a SNAP-Tag-fusion and EGFP
Depositing lab: Kai Johnsson. Publication: Chemogenetic Control of Nanobodies. Farrants H, Tarnawski M, Muller TG, Otsuka S, Hiblot J, Koch B, Kueblbeck M, Krausslich HG, Ellenberg J, Johnsson K. Nat Methods. 2020 Feb 17. pii: 10.1038/s41592-020-0746-7. doi: 10.1038/s41592-020-0746-7. PubMed 32066961.
Backbone
  Vector backbone: pCDNA3.0
  Total vector size (bp): 8772
  Vector type: Mammalian Expression
  Selectable markers: Neomycin (select with G418)
Growth in bacteria
  Bacterial resistance: Ampicillin, 100 μg/mL
  Growth temperature: 37°C
  Growth strain: DH5alpha
  Copy number: High Copy
Gene/Insert
  Gene/Insert name: SNAP-Tag-LAMA-F98-NLS (IRES EGFP)
  Species: Synthetic
  Insert size (bp): 1512
  Promoter: CMV
  Cloning method: Gibson Cloning
  Sequencing primers: 5′ CMV_Fwd; 3′ BGH_Rev
Terms and licenses: Academic/Nonprofit Terms; Industry Terms: Not Available to Industry
How to cite: pCDNA3.0_nucLAMA-F98 IRES EGFP was a gift from Kai Johnsson (Addgene plasmid # 136618 ; http://n2t.net/addgene:136618 ; RRID:Addgene_136618)
